>Addgene plasmid #25620 | NRDP1 | depositor partial sequence | sequence record 12024 | Author sequence
ACAATTGAATACAACGAGATCCTAGAGTGGGTGAACTCCCTTCAGCCAGCAAGAGTGACCCGCTGGGGAG
GGATGATCTCGACTCCTGATGCTGTGCTCCAGGCTGTAATCAAGCGCTCCCTGGTGGAGAGTGGCTGTCC
TGCTTCTATTGTCAACGAGCTGATTGAAAATGCCCACGAGCGTAGCTGGCCCCAGGGTCTGGCCACACTA
GAGACTAGACAGATGAACCGACGCTACTATGAGAACTACGTGGCCAAGCGCATCCCTGGCAAGCAGGCTG
TTGTCGTGATGGCCTGTGAGAACCAGCACATGGGGGATGACATGGTGCAAGAGCCAGGCCTTGTCATGAT
ATTTGCGCATGGCGTGGAAGAGATA
