>Addgene plasmid #25620 | NRDP1 | addgene partial sequence | sequence record 31607 | 25620 with T7
TTTTGTTTAACTTTAAGAAGGAGATATACCATGGGCAGCAGCCATCATCATCATCATCACAGCAGCGGCC
TGGTTCCGCGTGGTAGTACAATTGAATACAACGAGATCCTAGAGTGGGTGAACTCCCTTCAGCCAGCAAG
AGTGACCCGCTGGGGAGGGATGATCTCGACTCCTGATGCTGTGCTCCAGGCTGTAATCAAGCGCTCCCTG
GTGGAGAGTGGCTGTCCTGCTTCTATTGTCAACGAGCTGATTGAAAATGCCCACGAGCGTAGCTGGCCCC
AGGGTCTGGCCACACTAGAGACTAGACAGATGAACCGACGCTACTATGAGAACTACGTGGCCAAGCGCAT
CCCTGGCAAGCAGGCTGTTGTCGTGATGGCCTGTGAGAACCAGCACATGGGGGATGACATGGTGCAAGAG
CCAGGCCTTGTCATGATATTTGCACATGGCGTGGAAGAGATATGATGACGAAGCTTGCGGCCGCACTCGA
GCACCACCACCACCACCACTGAGATCCGGCTGCTAACAAAGCCCGAAAGGAAGCTGAGTTGGCTGCTGCC
ACCGCTGAGCAATAACTAGCATAACCCCTTGGGGCCTCTAAACGGGTCTTGAGGGGTTTTTTGCTGAAAG
GAGGAACTATATCCGGATTGGCGAATGGG
[124 nt withheld, positions 660-783]
C
[83 nt withheld, positions 785-867]
CTTGATTA
[39 nt withheld, positions 876-914]
