[The description below was written by a language model from this plasmid's Addgene catalogue record.]
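Description:
NRDP1 is a bacterial expression plasmid built on the pET28a-LIC backbone, a ligation-independent-cloning derivative of pET28a produced by a structural genomics group. The backbone is listed at 7328 bp without insert. The plasmid is selected with kanamycin and recorded as low copy; it is propagated in a standard cloning strain, DH5alpha. No feature table accompanies the record, so the promoter and origin are not explicitly stated. However, the T7 and T7-terminator sequencing primers fit the usual pET arrangement, in which the insert sits between a T7 promoter and T7 terminator and is expressed in a host that supplies T7 RNA polymerase.

The insert is a 375 bp fragment of human RNF41, also known as NRDP1, FLRF or SBBI03, which encodes an E3 ubiquitin ligase. It is not the full open reading frame. The record notes that it contains the USP8 interaction domain, and the stated purpose warns that the construct may not be full length. A His tag is fused to the N terminus of the insert, allowing purification of the recombinant domain by immobilised metal affinity chromatography. The cloning method is recorded as restriction enzyme, despite the LIC-type backbone.

The construct was made to produce protein for structure determination, and the depositor links it to a deposited crystal structure of this NRDP1 domain. It is therefore suited to producing the isolated USP8-binding region for crystallography, biophysical work or in vitro binding studies, rather than for assaying the ligase activity of the full-length protein. Distribution is limited to academic and nonprofit users.
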