Addgene plasmid #25620: NRDP1
Purpose: Bacterial expression for structure determination; may not be full ORF
Depositing lab: Cheryl Arrowsmith. Depositing organization: University of Toronto.
Backbone
  Vector backbone: pET28a-LIC
  Backbone manufacturer: SGC
  Backbone size w/o insert (bp): 7328
  Vector type: Bacterial Expression
Growth in bacteria
  Bacterial resistance: Kanamycin, 50 μg/mL
  Growth temperature: 37°C
  Growth strain: DH5alpha
  Copy number: Low Copy
Gene/Insert
  Gene/Insert name: NRDP1 (alt names: PDB: 2FZP; E3 ubiquitin ligase; MGC45228, NRDP1, SBBI03)
  Species: H. sapiens (human)
  Insert size (bp): 375
  Mutation: Contains USP8 interaction Domain
  Entrez Gene: RNF41 (a.k.a. FLRF, NRDP1, SBBI03)
  Tag / fusion protein: His (N terminal on insert)
  Cloning method: Restriction Enzyme
  Sequencing primers: 5′ T7; 3′ T7-term
Terms and licenses: Academic/Nonprofit Terms; Industry Terms: Not Available to Industry
Depositor comments: PDB: 2FZP http://www.thesgc.org/structures/2FZP/
How to cite: NRDP1 was a gift from Cheryl Arrowsmith (Addgene plasmid # 25620 ; http://n2t.net/addgene:25620 ; RRID:Addgene_25620)
